Addgene plasmid #139542: pENTR-R2L3-IRES-Venus-pA
Purpose: Provides IRES-Venus-pA cassette on Gateway entry vector
Depositing lab: Minoru Ko. Depositing organization: Keio University.
Backbone
  Vector backbone: pDONR-P2rP3
  Backbone size w/o insert (bp): 2618
  Vector type: Mammalian Expression
Growth in bacteria
  Bacterial resistance: Kanamycin, 50 μg/mL
  Growth temperature: 37°C
  Growth strain: DH5alpha
  Copy number: High Copy
Gene/Insert
  Gene/Insert name: Venus
  Species: Synthetic
  Cloning method: Gateway Cloning
Terms and licenses: Academic/Nonprofit Terms; Industry Terms: Not Available to Industry
How to cite: pENTR-R2L3-IRES-Venus-pA was a gift from Minoru Ko (Addgene plasmid # 139542 ; http://n2t.net/addgene:139542 ; RRID:Addgene_139542)
