[The description below was written by a language model from this plasmid's Addgene catalogue record and pLannotate feature annotations shown in this document.]
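Description:
pENTR-R2L3-IRES-Venus-pA is a Gateway entry clone built on the pDONR-P2rP3 donor backbone. It supplies a ready-made IRES-Venus-polyA module as the 3' element in MultiSite Gateway assemblies. It is propagated in E. coli as a high-copy plasmid through a ColE1/pUC-type origin and selected with kanamycin through the aminoglycoside phosphotransferase (KanR) gene. The sequenced record is about 4.5 kb. The remaining backbone annotations are typical donor-vector features. They include the rrnB T1 and T2 terminators, which insulate the cloning site from read-through transcription, a T7 promoter, and short lacI and lacZα fragments that appear to be vestigial.

The payload lies between an attR2 site and a downstream site that the annotation software labels as an attB3 core overlapping an attL fragment. Given the plasmid name, this downstream site most likely corresponds to attL3. Within these sites, an encephalomyocarditis virus IRES precedes the coding sequence for Venus, a fast-maturing, mammalian codon-optimised yellow fluorescent protein. Venus is followed by a β-globin-derived segment containing the rabbit β-globin polyadenylation signal. The short "HBB fragment" annotation is probably part of this 3' region rather than a fused coding sequence.

The cassette carries no promoter of its own, although the vector is catalogued as a mammalian expression type. In an LR recombination with compatible entry clones and a destination vector, it would be placed directly downstream of a gene of interest. The upstream promoter would then drive a bicistronic transcript, with Venus translated from the IRES as a fluorescent reporter of transgene expression. The record does not name specific partner vectors or applications beyond providing this cassette.
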