Features (pLannotate 1.2.2; 14 found; start..end, strand, type, name):
    121..213     +  CDS            lacI (fragment): lac repressor; lacI; The lac repressor binds to the lac operator to inhibit transcription in E. coli. This inhibition can be relieved by adding lactose or isopropyl-β-D-thiogalactopyranoside (IPTG).
    268..295     -  terminator     rrnB T2 terminator: transcription terminator T2 from the E. coli rrnB gene
    427..470     +  terminator     rrnB T1 terminator: Escherichia coli rrnB; transcription terminator T1 from the E. coli rrnB gene
    517..553     -  CDS            lacZα (fragment): LacZα fragment of β-galactosidase; lacZ fragment
    624..747     -  protein_bind   attR2: mutant version of attR; recombination site for the Gateway® LR reaction LR Clonase™
    874..1336    +  misc_feature   IRES: internal ribosome entry site (IRES) of the encephalomyocarditis virus (EMCV)
   1350..2069    +  CDS            Venus: yellow fluorescent protein (YFP) with fast and efficient maturation (Nagai et al., 2002) mammalian codon-optimized
   2076..2153    +  CDS            HBB (fragment): HBB_PONPY - Experimental evidence at transcript level: Swiss-Prot protein existence level 2. Involved in oxygen transport from the lung to the various peripheral tissues. From Pongo pygmaeus (Bornean orangutan).
   2224..2279    +  polyA_signal   β-globin poly(A) signal: rabbit β-globin polyadenylation signal (Gil and Proudfoot, 1987)
   2606..2626    -  protein_bind   attB3: mutant version of attB; core recombination site for the Gateway® BP reaction BP Clonase™
   2617..2702    -  protein_bind   attL1 (fragment): mutant version of attL; recombination site for the Gateway® LR reaction LR Clonase™
   2739..2757    -  promoter       T7 promoter: promoter for bacteriophage T7 RNA polymerase
   2891..3700    +  CDS            KanR: aminoglycoside phosphotransferase; aph(3')-Ia; confers resistance to kanamycin in bacteria or G418 (Geneticin®) in eukaryotes
   3847..4435    +  rep_origin     ori: high-copy-number ColE1/pMB1/pBR322/pUC origin of replication
>Addgene plasmid #139542 | pENTR-R2L3-IRES-Venus-pA | addgene full sequence | sequence record 274737 | Addgene NGS Result
CTTTCCTGCGTTATCCCCTGATTCTGTGGATAACCGTATTACCGCCTTTGAGTGAGCTGATACCGCTCGC
CGCAGCCGAACGACCGAGCGCAGCGAGTCAGTGAGCGAGGAAGCGGAAGAGCGCCCAATACGCAAACCGC
CTCTCCCCGCGCGTTGGCCGATTCATTAATGCAGCTGGCACGACAGGTTTCCCGACTGGAAAGCGGGCAG
TGAGCGCAACGCAATTAATACGCGTACCGCTAGCCAGGAAGAGTTTGTAGAAACGCAAAAAGGCCATCCG
TCAGGATGGCCTTCTGCTTAGTTTGATGCCTGGCAGTTTATGGCGGGCGTCCTGCCCGCCACCCTCCGGG
CCGTTGCTTCACAACGTTCAAATCCGCTCCCGGCGGATTTGTCCTACTCAGGAGAGCGTTCACCGACAAA
CAACAGATAAAACGAAAGGCCCAGTCTTCCGACTGAGCCTTTCGTTTTATTTGATGCCTGGCAGTTCCCT
ACTCTCGCGTTAACGCTAGCATGGATGTTTTCCCAGTCACGACGTTGTAAAACGACGGCCAGTCTTAAGC
TCGGGCCCTGCAGCTCTAGAGCTCGAATTCTACAGGTCACTAATACCATCTAAGTAGTTGGTTCATAGTG
ACTGCATATGTTGTGTTTTACAGTATTATGTAGTCTGTTTTTTATGCAAAATCTAATTTAATATATTGAT
ATTTATATCATTTTACGTTTCTCGTTCAACTTTCTTGTACAAAGTGGGAATTCCGCCCCCCCCCCCTCTC
CCTCCCCCCCCCCTAACGTTACTGGCCGAAGCCGCTTGGAATAAGGCCGGTGTGCGTTTGTCTATATGTT
ATTTTCCACCATATTGCCGTCTTTTGGCAATGTGAGGGCCCGGAAACCTGGCCCTGTCTTCTTGACGAGC
ATTCCTAGGGGTCTTTCCCCTCTCGCCAAAGGAATGCAAGGTCTGTTGAATGTCGTGAAGGAAGCAGTTC
CTCTGGAAGCTTCTTGAAGACAAACAACGTCTGTAGCGACCCTTTGCAGGCAGCGGAACCCCCCACCTGG
CGACAGGTGCCTCTGCGGCCAAAAGCCACGTGTATAAGATACACCTGCAAAGGCGGCACAACCCCAGTGC
CACGTTGTGAGTTGGATAGTTGTGGAAAGAGTCAAATGGCTCTCCTCAAGCGTATTCAACAAGGGGCTGA
AGGATGCCCAGAAGGTACCCCATTGTATGGGATCTGATCTGGGGCCTCGGTGCACATGCTTTACATGTGT
TTAGTCGAGGTTAAAAAAACGTCTAGGCCCCCCGAACCACGGGGACGTGGTTTTCCTTTGAAAAACACGA
TGATAATATGGCCACAACCATGGTGAGCAAGGGCGAGGAGCTGTTCACCGGGGTGGTGCCCATCCTGGTC
GAGCTGGACGGCGACGTAAACGGCCACAAGTTCAGCGTGTCCGGCGAGGGCGAGGGCGATGCCACCTACG
GCAAGCTGACCCTGAAGCTGATCTGCACCACCGGCAAGCTGCCCGTGCCCTGGCCCACCCTCGTGACCAC
CCTGGGCTACGGCCTGCAGTGCTTCGCCCGCTACCCCGACCACATGAAGCAGCACGACTTCTTCAAGTCC
GCCATGCCCGAAGGCTACGTCCAGGAGCGCACCATCTTCTTCAAGGACGACGGCAACTACAAGACCCGCG
CCGAGGTGAAGTTCGAGGGCGACACCCTGGTGAACCGCATCGAGCTGAAGGGCATCGACTTCAAGGAGGA
CGGCAACATCCTGGGGCACAAGCTGGAGTACAACTACAACAGCCACAACGTCTATATCACCGCCGACAAG
CAGAAGAACGGCATCAAGGCCAACTTCAAGATCCGCCACAACATCGAGGACGGCGGCGTGCAGCTCGCCG
ACCACTACCAGCAGAACACCCCCATCGGCGACGGCCCCGTGCTGCTGCCCGACAACCACTACCTGAGCTA
CCAGTCCGCCCTGAGCAAAGACCCCAACGAGAAGCGCGATCACATGGTCCTGCTGGAGTTCGTGACCGCC
GCCGGGATCACTCTCGGCATGGACGAGCTGTACAAGTAAAGCGGCCAATTCACTCCTCAGGTGCAGGCTG
CCTATCAGAAGGTGGTGGCTGGTGTGGCCAATGCCCTGGCTCACAAATACCACTGAGATCTTTTTCCCTC
TGCCAAAAATTATGGGGACATCATGAAGCCCCTTGAGCATCTGACTTCTGGCTAATAAAGGAAATTTATT
TTCATTGCAATAGTGTGTTGGAATTTTTTGTGTCTCTCACTCGGAAGGACATATGGGAGGGCAAATCATT
TAAAACATCAGAATGAGTATTTGGTTTAGAGTTTGGCAACATATGCCCATATGCTGGCTGCCATGAACAA
AGGTTGGCTATAAAGAGGTCATCAGTATATGAAACAGCCCCCTGCTGTCCATTCCTTATTCCATAGAAAA
GCCTTGACTTGAGGTTAGATTTTTTTTATATTTTGTTTTGTGTTATTTTTTTCTTTAACATCCCTAAAAT
TTTCCTTACATGTTTTACTAGCCAGATTTTTCCTCCTCTCCTGACTACTCCCAGTCATAGCTGTCCCTCT
TCTCTTATGGAGATCCAACTTTATTATACAAAGTTGGCATTATAAAAAAGCATTGCTTATCAATTTGTTG
CAACGAACAGGTCACTATCAGTCAAAATAAAATCATTATTTGGAGCTCCATGGTAGCGTTAACGCGGCCG
CGATATCCCCTATAGTGAGTCGTATTACATGGTCATAGCTGTTTCCTGGCAGCTCTGGCCCGTGTCTCAA
AATCTCTGATGTTACATTGCACAAGATAAAAATATATCATCATGAACAATAAAACTGTCTGCTTACATAA
ACAGTAATACAAGGGGTGTTATGAGCCATATTCAACGGGAAACGTCGAGGCCGCGATTAAATTCCAACAT
GGATGCTGATTTATATGGGTATAAATGGGCTCGCGATAATGTCGGGCAATCAGGTGCGACAATCTATCGC
TTGTATGGGAAGCCCGATGCGCCAGAGTTGTTTCTGAAACATGGCAAAGGTAGCGTTGCCAATGATGTTA
CAGATGAGATGGTCAGACTAAACTGGCTGACGGAATTTATGCCTCTTCCGACCATCAAGCATTTTATCCG
TACTCCTGATGATGCATGGTTACTCACCACTGCGATCCCCGGAAAAACAGCATTCCAGGTATTAGAAGAA
TATCCTGATTCAGGTGAAAATATTGTTGATGCGCTGGCAGTGTTCCTGCGCCGGTTGCATTCGATTCCTG
TTTGTAATTGTCCTTTTAACAGCGATCGCGTATTTCGTCTCGCTCAGGCGCAATCACGAATGAATAACGG
TTTGGTTGATGCGAGTGATTTTGATGACGAGCGTAATGGCTGGCCTGTTGAACAAGTCTGGAAAGAAATG
CATAAACTTTTGCCATTCTCACCGGATTCAGTCGTCACTCATGGTGATTTCTCACTTGATAACCTTATTT
TTGACGAGGGGAAATTAATAGGTTGTATTGATGTTGGACGAGTCGGAATCGCAGACCGATACCAGGATCT
TGCCATCCTATGGAACTGCCTCGGTGAGTTTTCTCCTTCATTACAGAAACGGCTTTTTCAAAAATATGGT
ATTGATAATCCTGATATGAATAAATTGCAGTTTCATTTGATGCTCGATGAGTTTTTCTAATCAGAATTGG
TTAATTGGTTGTAACACTGGCAGAGCATTACGCTGACTTGACGGGACGGCGCAAGCTCATGACCAAAATC
CCTTAACGTGAGTTACGCGTCGTTCCACTGAGCGTCAGACCCCGTAGAAAAGATCAAAGGATCTTCTTGA
GATCCTTTTTTTCTGCGCGTAATCTGCTGCTTGCAAACAAAAAAACCACCGCTACCAGCGGTGGTTTGTT
TGCCGGATCAAGAGCTACCAACTCTTTTTCCGAAGGTAACTGGCTTCAGCAGAGCGCAGATACCAAATAC
TGTTCTTCTAGTGTAGCCGTAGTTAGGCCACCACTTCAAGAACTCTGTAGCACCGCCTACATACCTCGCT
CTGCTAATCCTGTTACCAGTGGCTGCTGCCAGTGGCGATAAGTCGTGTCTTACCGGGTTGGACTCAAGAC
GATAGTTACCGGATAAGGCGCAGCGGTCGGGCTGAACGGGGGGTTCGTGCACACAGCCCAGCTTGGAGCG
AACGACCTACACCGAACTGAGATACCTACAGCGTGAGCTATGAGAAAGCGCCACGCTTCCCGAAGGGAGA
AAGGCGGACAGGTATCCGGTAAGCGGCAGGGTCGGAACAGGAGAGCGCACGAGGGAGCTTCCAGGGGGAA
ACGCCTGGTATCTTTATAGTCCTGTCGGGTTTCGCCACCTCTGACTTGAGCGTCGATTTTTGTGATGCTC
GTCAGGGGGGCGGAGCCTATGGAAAAACGCCAGCAACGCGGCCTTTTTACGGTTCCTGGCCTTTTGCTGG
CCTTTTGCTCACATGTT
